Addgene plasmid #70000: pRR-S4
Purpose: Mammalian expression of cytochrome p450 CYP2B6 variant
Depositing lab: Kathrin Klein. Depositing organization: Robert Bosch Gesellschaft für Medizinische Forschung mbH - Dr. Margarete Fischer-Bosch Institut für Klinische Pharmakologie. Publication: Novel CYP2B6 enzyme variants in a Rwandese population: functional characterization and assessment of in silico prediction tools. Radloff R, Gras A, Zanger UM, Masquelier C, Arumugam K, Karasi JC, Arendt V, Seguin-Devaux C, Klein K. Hum Mutat. 2013 May;34(5):725-34. doi: 10.1002/humu.22295. Epub 2013 Mar 11. PubMed 23418033.
Backbone
  Vector backbone: pcDNA3
  Backbone manufacturer: Invitrogen
  Backbone size w/o insert (bp): 5400
  Vector type: Mammalian Expression
  Selectable markers: Neomycin (select with G418)
Growth in bacteria
  Bacterial resistance: Ampicillin, 100 μg/mL
  Growth temperature: 37°C
  Growth strain: DH5alpha
  Copy number: High Copy
Gene/Insert
  Gene/Insert name: CYP2B6 (alt names: 2B6.279P; cytochrome P450, family 2, subfamily B, polypeptide 6)
  Species: H. sapiens (human)
  Insert size (bp): 1500
  Mutation: G835C (A279P)
  Entrez Gene: CYP2B6 (a.k.a. CPB6, CYP2B, CYP2B7, CYP2B7P, CYPIIB6, EFVM, IIB1, P450)
  Promoter: CMV
  Cloning method: Restriction Enzyme; 5′ cloning site BamHI (not destroyed); 3′ cloning site XbaI (not destroyed)
  Sequencing primers: 5′ CMV-F; 3′ BGH-rev
Terms and licenses: Academic/Nonprofit Terms; Industry Terms: Not Available to Industry
How to cite: pRR-S4 was a gift from Kathrin Klein (Addgene plasmid # 70000 ; http://n2t.net/addgene:70000 ; RRID:Addgene_70000)
