[The description below was written by a language model from this plasmid's Addgene catalogue record and pLannotate feature annotations shown in this document.]
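Description:
pRR-S4 is a mammalian expression plasmid built on the pcDNA3 backbone that carries a variant human cytochrome P450 CYP2B6 coding sequence. The roughly 1.5 kb insert was cloned between BamHI and XbaI sites, both retained, and bears the nucleotide change G835C, which produces the amino-acid substitution A279P. The assembled sequence is 6,853 nt. In it, the CYP2B6 open reading frame sits downstream of the human cytomegalovirus immediate-early enhancer and promoter and upstream of the bovine growth hormone polyadenylation signal, giving strong constitutive transcription in transfected mammalian cells. T7 and SP6 phage promoters flank the insert, as is standard for this backbone, and could support in vitro transcription in either direction. No epitope tag or reporter is annotated, so the enzyme appears to be expressed untagged.

In E. coli the plasmid is maintained at high copy through a ColE1/pUC-type origin and selected with ampicillin via the β-lactamase gene. An f1 origin is also present and allows single-stranded DNA production. For mammalian cells, an SV40 enhancer/early promoter drives the neomycin phosphotransferase gene, terminated by an SV40 poly(A) signal, permitting G418 selection of stable transfectants. Several short annotated fragments (HIV-1 LTR, ble, lacI, bom, and the lac promoter/operator region) are most likely backbone remnants or partial similarity matches from the automated annotation rather than functional elements. According to the record, the construct is intended for mammalian expression of this CYP2B6 variant, and the associated publication concerns the functional characterization of novel CYP2B6 enzyme variants found in a human population and the assessment of in silico prediction tools.
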