Features (pLannotate 1.2.2; 21 found; start..end, strand, type, name):
     36..80      -  misc_feature   bom (fragment): basis of mobility region from pBR322
    235..614     +  enhancer       CMV enhancer: human cytomegalovirus immediate early enhancer
    615..818     +  promoter       CMV promoter: human cytomegalovirus (CMV) immediate early promoter
    814..847     +  LTR            5' LTR (truncated) (fragment): truncated 5' long terminal repeat (LTR) from HIV-1
    863..881     +  promoter       T7 promoter: promoter for bacteriophage T7 RNA polymerase
    913..2385    +  CDS            CYP2B6: CP2B6_HUMAN - Experimental evidence at protein level: Swiss-Prot protein existence level 1. Allele 2B6*9: Has low affinity for anandamide and can only produce 11,12 EpETrE-EAs. From Homo sapiens (Human).
   2405..2423    -  promoter       SP6 promoter: promoter for bacteriophage SP6 RNA polymerase
   2449..2673    +  polyA_signal   bGH poly(A) signal: bovine growth hormone polyadenylation signal
   2677..2698    +  promoter       SV40 promoter (fragment): SV40 enhancer and early promoter
   2719..3147    +  rep_origin     f1 ori (sequence partly withheld): f1 bacteriophage origin of replication; arrow indicates direction of (+) strand synthesis
   3161..3491    +  promoter       SV40 promoter: SV40 enhancer and early promoter
   3558..4349    +  CDS            neo: KKA2_KLEPN - Also known as kan, nptII. Experimental evidence at protein level: Swiss-Prot protein existence level 1. Resistance to kanamycin, neomycin, paromomycin, ribostamycin, butirosin and gentamicin B. From Klebsiella pneumoniae.
   4373..4531    +  CDS            ble (fragment): BLE_KLEPN - Experimental evidence at protein level: Swiss-Prot protein existence level 1. Binding protein with a strong affinity to the bleomycin family of antibiotics. Binds to CL990; an antimitotic-antibiotic compound. From Klebsiella pneumoniae.
   4526..4647    +  polyA_signal   SV40 poly(A) signal: SV40 polyadenylation signal
   4720..4736    -  protein_bind   lac operator: The lac repressor binds to the lac operator to inhibit transcription in E. coli. This inhibition can be relieved by adding lactose or isopropyl-β-D-thiogalactopyranoside (IPTG). lac repressor encoded by lacI
   4744..4774    -  promoter       lac promoter: promoter for the E. coli lac operon
   4789..4810    -  protein_bind   CAP binding site: CAP binding activates transcription in the presence of cAMP. E. coli catabolite activator protein
   4823..4915    -  CDS            lacI (fragment): lac repressor; lacI; The lac repressor binds to the lac operator to inhibit transcription in E. coli. This inhibition can be relieved by adding lactose or isopropyl-β-D-thiogalactopyranoside (IPTG).
   5098..5686    -  rep_origin     ori: high-copy-number ColE1/pMB1/pBR322/pUC origin of replication
   5857..6717    -  CDS            AmpR: β-lactamase; bla; confers resistance to ampicillin, carbenicillin, and related antibiotics
   6718..6822    -  promoter       AmpR promoter: bla
>Addgene plasmid #70000 | pRR-S4 | addgene full sequence | sequence record 126654 | Addgene assembled full plasmid sequence
GACGGATCGGGAGATCTCCCGATCCCCTATGGTCGACTCTCAGTACAATCTGCTCTGATGCCGCATAGTT
AAGCCAGTATCTGCTCCCTGCTTGTGTGTTGGAGGTCGCTGAGTAGTGCGCGAGCAAAATTTAAGCTACA
ACAAGGCAAGGCTTGACCGACAATTGCATGAAGAATCTGCTTAGGGTTAGGCGTTTTGCGCTGCTTCGCG
ATGTACGGGCCAGATATACGCGTTGACATTGATTATTGACTAGTTATTAATAGTAATCAATTACGGGGTC
ATTAGTTCATAGCCCATATATGGAGTTCCGCGTTACATAACTTACGGTAAATGGCCCGCCTGGCTGACCG
CCCAACGACCCCCGCCCATTGACGTCAATAATGACGTATGTTCCCATAGTAACGCCAATAGGGACTTTCC
ATTGACGTCAATGGGTGGACTATTTACGGTAAACTGCCCACTTGGCAGTACATCAAGTGTATCATATGCC
AAGTACGCCCCCTATTGACGTCAATGACGGTAAATGGCCCGCCTGGCATTATGCCCAGTACATGACCTTA
TGGGACTTTCCTACTTGGCAGTACATCTACGTATTAGTCATCGCTATTACCATGGTGATGCGGTTTTGGC
AGTACATCAATGGGCGTGGATAGCGGTTTGACTCACGGGGATTTCCAAGTCTCCACCCCATTGACGTCAA
TGGGAGTTTGTTTTGGCACCAAAATCAACGGGACTTTCCAAAATGTCGTAACAACTCCGCCCCATTGACG
CAAATGGGCGGTAGGCGTGTACGGTGGGAGGTCTATATAAGCAGAGCTCTCTGGCTAACTAGAGAACCCA
CTGCTTACTGGCTTATCGAAATTAATACGACTCACTATAGGGAGACCCAAGCTTGGTACCGAGCTCGGAT
CCATGGAACTCAGCGTCCTCCTCTTCCTTGCACTCCTCACAGGACTCTTGCTACTCCTGGTTCAGCGCCA
CCCTAACACCCATGACCGCCTCCCACCAGGGCCCCGCCCTCTGCCCCTTTTGGGAAACCTTCTGCAGATG
GATAGAAGAGGCCTACTCAAATCCTTTCTGAGGTTCCGAGAGAAATATGGGGACGTCTTCACGGTACACC
TGGGACCGAGGCCCGTGGTCATGCTGTGTGGAGTAGAGGCCATACGGGAGGCCCTTGTGGACAAGGCTGA
GGCCTTCTCTGGCCGGGGAAAAATCGCCATGGTCGACCCATTCTTCCGGGGATATGGTGTGATCTTTGCC
AATGGAAACCGCTGGAAGGTGCTTCGGCGATTCTCTGTGACCACTATGAGGGACTTCGGGATGGGAAAGC
GGAGTGTGGAGGAGCGGATTCAGGAGGAGGCTCAGTGTCTGATAGAGGAGCTTCGGAAATCCAAGGGGGC
CCTCATGGACCCCACCTTCCTCTTCCAGTCCATTACCGCCAACATCATCTGCTCCATCGTCTTTGGAAAA
CGATTCCACTACCAAGATCAAGAGTTCCTGAAGATGCTGAACTTGTTCTACCAGACTTTTTCACTCATCA
GCTCTGTATTCGGCCAGCTGTTTGAGCTCTTCTCTGGCTTCTTGAAATACTTTCCTGGGGCACACAGGCA
AGTTTACAAAAACCTGCAGGAAATCAATGCTTACATTGGCCACAGTGTGGAGAAGCACCGTGAAACCCTG
GACCCCAGCGCCCCCAAGGACCTCATCGACACCTACCTGCTCCACATGGAAAAAGAGAAATCCAACCCAC
ACAGTGAATTCAGCCACCAGAACCTCAACCTCAACACGCTCTCGCTCTTCTTTGCTGGCACTGAGACCAC
CAGCACCACTCTCCGCTACGGCTTCCTGCTCATGCTCAAATACCCTCATGTTGCAGAGAGAGTCTACAGG
GAGATTGAACAGGTGATTGGCCCACATCGCCCTCCAGAGCTTCATGACCGAGCCAAAATGCCATACACAG
AGGCAGTCATCTATGAGATTCAGAGATTTTCCGACCTTCTCCCCATGGGTGTGCCCCACATTGTCACCCA
ACACACCAGCTTCCGAGGGTACATCATCCCCAAGGACACAGAAGTATTTCTCATCCTGAGCACTGCTCTC
CATGACCCACACTACTTTGAAAAACCAGACGCCTTCAATCCTGACCACTTTCTGGATGCCAATGGGGCAC
TGAAAAAGACTGAAGCTTTTATCCCCTTCTCCTTAGGGAAGCGGATTTGTCTTGGTGAAGGCATCGCCCG
TGCGGAATTGTTCCTCTTCTTCACCACCATCCTCCAGAACTTCTCCATGGCCAGCCCCGTGGCCCCAGAA
GACATCGATCTGACACCCCAGGAGTGTGGTGTGGGCAAAATACCCCCAACATACCAGATCCGCTTCCTGC
CCCGCTGAGTCTAGAGGGCCCTATTCTATAGTGTCACCTAAATGCTAGAGCTCGCTGATCAGCCTCGACT
GTGCCTTCTAGTTGCCAGCCATCTGTTGTTTGCCCCTCCCCCGTGCCTTCCTTGACCCTGGAAGGTGCCA
CTCCCACTGTCCTTTCCTAATAAAATGAGGAAATTGCATCGCATTGTCTGAGTAGGTGTCATTCTATTCT
GGGGGGTGGGGTGGGGCAGGACAGCAAGGGGGAGGATTGGGAAGACAATAGCAGGCATGCTGGGGATGCG
GTGGGCTCTATGGCTTCTGAGGCGGAAAGAACCAGCTGGGGCTCTAGGGGGTATCCCC
[124 nt withheld, positions 2719-2842]
C
[32 nt withheld, positions 2844-2875]
CA
[57 nt withheld, positions 2878-2934]
A
[49 nt withheld, positions 2936-2984]
CCTTTGACGTTGGAGTCCACGTTCTTT
[37 nt withheld, positions 3012-3048]
ACCCTATCTCGGTCTATTCTTTTGATTTATAAGGGATTTTGGGGATTTCGGCCTATTGGTTAAAAAATGA
GCTGATTTAACAAAAATTTAACGCGAATTAATTCTGTGGAATGTGTGTCAGTTAGGGTGTGGAAAGTCCC
CAGGCTCCCCAGGCAGGCAGAAGTATGCAAAGCATGCATCTCAATTAGTCAGCAACCAGGTGTGGAAAGT
CCCCAGGCTCCCCAGCAGGCAGAAGTATGCAAAGCATGCATCTCAATTAGTCAGCAACCATAGTCCCGCC
CCTAACTCCGCCCATCCCGCCCCTAACTCCGCCCAGTTCCGCCCATTCTCCGCCCCATGGCTGACTAATT
TTTTTTATTTATGCAGAGGCCGAGGCCGCCTCTGCCTCTGAGCTATTCCAGAAGTAGTGAGGAGGCTTTT
TTGGAGGCCTAGGCTTTTGCAAAAAGCTCCCGGGAGCTTGTATATCCATTTTCGGATCTGATCAAGAGAC
AGGATGAGGATCGTTTCGCATGATTGAACAAGATGGATTGCACGCAGGTTCTCCGGCCGCTTGGGTGGAG
AGGCTATTCGGCTATGACTGGGCACAACAGACAATCGGCTGCTCTGATGCCGCCGTGTTCCGGCTGTCAG
CGCAGGGGCGCCCGGTTCTTTTTGTCAAGACCGACCTGTCCGGTGCCCTGAATGAACTGCAGGACGAGGC
AGCGCGGCTATCGTGGCTGGCCACGACGGGCGTTCCTTGCGCAGCTGTGCTCGACGTTGTCACTGAAGCG
GGAAGGGACTGGCTGCTATTGGGCGAAGTGCCGGGGCAGGATCTCCTGTCATCTCACCTTGCTCCTGCCG
AGAAAGTATCCATCATGGCTGATGCAATGCGGCGGCTGCATACGCTTGATCCGGCTACCTGCCCATTCGA
CCACCAAGCGAAACATCGCATCGAGCGAGCACGTACTCGGATGGAAGCCGGTCTTGTCGATCAGGATGAT
CTGGACGAAGAGCATCAGGGGCTCGCGCCAGCCGAACTGTTCGCCAGGCTCAAGGCGCGCATGCCCGACG
GCGAGGATCTCGTCGTGACCCATGGCGATGCCTGCTTGCCGAATATCATGGTGGAAAATGGCCGCTTTTC
TGGATTCATCGACTGTGGCCGGCTGGGTGTGGCGGACCGCTATCAGGACATAGCGTTGGCTACCCGTGAT
ATTGCTGAAGAGCTTGGCGGCGAATGGGCTGACCGCTTCCTCGTGCTTTACGGTATCGCCGCTCCCGATT
CGCAGCGCATCGCCTTCTATCGCCTTCTTGACGAGTTCTTCTGAGCGGGACTCTGGGGTTCGAAATGACC
GACCAAGCGACGCCCAACCTGCCATCACGAGATTTCGATTCCACCGCCGCCTTCTATGAAAGGTTGGGCT
TCGGAATCGTTTTCCGGGACGCCGGCTGGATGATCCTCCAGCGCGGGGATCTCATGCTGGAGTTCTTCGC
CCACCCCAACTTGTTTATTGCAGCTTATAATGGTTACAAATAAAGCAATAGCATCACAAATTTCACAAAT
AAAGCATTTTTTTCACTGCATTCTAGTTGTGGTTTGTCCAAACTCATCAATGTATCTTATCATGTCTGTA
TACCGTCGACCTCTAGCTAGAGCTTGGCGTAATCATGGTCATAGCTGTTTCCTGTGTGAAATTGTTATCC
GCTCACAATTCCACACAACATACGAGCCGGAAGCATAAAGTGTAAAGCCTGGGGTGCCTAATGAGTGAGC
TAACTCACATTAATTGCGTTGCGCTCACTGCCCGCTTTCCAGTCGGGAAACCTGTCGTGCCAGCTGCATT
AATGAATCGGCCAACGCGCGGGGAGAGGCGGTTTGCGTATTGGGCGCTCTTCCGCTTCCTCGCTCACTGA
CTCGCTGCGCTCGGTCGTTCGGCTGCGGCGAGCGGTATCAGCTCACTCAAAGGCGGTAATACGGTTATCC
ACAGAATCAGGGGATAACGCAGGAAAGAACATGTGAGCAAAAGGCCAGCAAAAGGCCAGGAACCGTAAAA
AGGCCGCGTTGCTGGCGTTTTTCCATAGGCTCCGCCCCCCTGACGAGCATCACAAAAATCGACGCTCAAG
TCAGAGGTGGCGAAACCCGACAGGACTATAAAGATACCAGGCGTTTCCCCCTGGAAGCTCCCTCGTGCGC
TCTCCTGTTCCGACCCTGCCGCTTACCGGATACCTGTCCGCCTTTCTCCCTTCGGGAAGCGTGGCGCTTT
CTCAATGCTCACGCTGTAGGTATCTCAGTTCGGTGTAGGTCGTTCGCTCCAAGCTGGGCTGTGTGCACGA
ACCCCCCGTTCAGCCCGACCGCTGCGCCTTATCCGGTAACTATCGTCTTGAGTCCAACCCGGTAAGACAC
GACTTATCGCCACTGGCAGCAGCCACTGGTAACAGGATTAGCAGAGCGAGGTATGTAGGCGGTGCTACAG
AGTTCTTGAAGTGGTGGCCTAACTACGGCTACACTAGAAGGACAGTATTTGGTATCTGCGCTCTGCTGAA
GCCAGTTACCTTCGGAAAAAGAGTTGGTAGCTCTTGATCCGGCAAACAAACCACCGCTGGTAGCGGTGGT
TTTTTTGTTTGCAAGCAGCAGATTACGCGCAGAAAAAAAGGATCTCAAGAAGATCCTTTGATCTTTTCTA
CGGGGTCTGACGCTCAGTGGAACGAAAACTCACGTTAAGGGATTTTGGTCATGAGATTATCAAAAAGGAT
CTTCACCTAGATCCTTTTAAATTAAAAATGAAGTTTTAAATCAATCTAAAGTATATATGAGTAAACTTGG
TCTGACAGTTACCAATGCTTAATCAGTGAGGCACCTATCTCAGCGATCTGTCTATTTCGTTCATCCATAG
TTGCCTGACTCCCCGTCGTGTAGATAACTACGATACGGGAGGGCTTACCATCTGGCCCCAGTGCTGCAAT
GATACCGCGAGACCCACGCTCACCGGCTCCAGATTTATCAGCAATAAACCAGCCAGCCGGAAGGGCCGAG
CGCAGAAGTGGTCCTGCAACTTTATCCGCCTCCATCCAGTCTATTAATTGTTGCCGGGAAGCTAGAGTAA
GTAGTTCGCCAGTTAATAGTTTGCGCAACGTTGTTGCCATTGCTACAGGCATCGTGGTGTCACGCTCGTC
GTTTGGTATGGCTTCATTCAGCTCCGGTTCCCAACGATCAAGGCGAGTTACATGATCCCCCATGTTGTGC
AAAAAAGCGGTTAGCTCCTTCGGTCCTCCGATCGTTGTCAGAAGTAAGTTGGCCGCAGTGTTATCACTCA
TGGTTATGGCAGCACTGCATAATTCTCTTACTGTCATGCCATCCGTAAGATGCTTTTCTGTGACTGGTGA
GTACTCAACCAAGTCATTCTGAGAATAGTGTATGCGGCGACCGAGTTGCTCTTGCCCGGCGTCAATACGG
GATAATACCGCGCCACATAGCAGAACTTTAAAAGTGCTCATCATTGGAAAACGTTCTTCGGGGCGAAAAC
TCTCAAGGATCTTACCGCTGTTGAGATCCAGTTCGATGTAACCCACTCGTGCACCCAACTGATCTTCAGC
ATCTTTTACTTTCACCAGCGTTTCTGGGTGAGCAAAAACAGGAAGGCAAAATGCCGCAAAAAAGGGAATA
AGGGCGACACGGAAATGTTGAATACTCATACTCTTCCTTTTTCAATATTATTGAAGCATTTATCAGGGTT
ATTGTCTCATGAGCGGATACATATTTGAATGTATTTAGAAAAATAAACAAATAGGGGTTCCGCGCACATT
TCCCCGAAAAGTGCCACCTGACGTC
