>Addgene plasmid #70000 | pRR-S4 | addgene partial sequence | sequence record 126652 | CMV-F 5'-CGCAAATGGGCGGTAGGCGTG-3'
CTATATAAGCAGAGCTCTCTGGCTAACTAGAGAACCCACTGCTTACTGGCTTATCGAAATTAATACGACT
CACTATAGGGAGACCCAAGCTTGGTACCGAGCTCGGATCCATGGAACTCAGCGTCCTCCTCTTCCTTGCA
CTCCTCACAGGACTCTTGCTACTCCTGGTTCAGCGCCACCCTAACACCCATGACCGCCTCCCACCAGGGC
CCCGCCCTCTGCCCCTTTTGGGAAACCTTCTGCAGATGGATAGAAGAGGCCTACTCAAATCCTTTCTGAG
GTTCCGAGAGAAATATGGGGACGTCTTCACGGTACACCTGGGACCGAGGCCCGTGGTCATGCTGTGTGGA
GTAGAGGCCATACGGGAGGCCCTTGTGGACAAGGCTGAGGCCTTCTCTGGCCGGGGAAAAATCGCCATGG
TCGACCCATTCTTCCGGGGATATGGTGTGATCTTTGCCAATGGAAACCGCTGGAAGGTGCTTCGGCGATT
CTCTGTGACCACTATGAGGGACTTCGGGATGGGAAAGCGGAGTGTGGAGGAGCGGATTCAGGAGGAGGCT
CAGTGTCTGATAGAGGAGCTTCGGAAATCCAAGGGGGCCCTCATGGACCCCACCTTCCTCTTCCAGTCCA
TTACCGCCAACATCATCTGCTCCATCGTCTTTGGAAAACGATTCCACTACCAAGATCAAGAGTTCCTGAA
GATGCTGAACTTGTTCTACCAGACTTTTTCACTCATCAGCTCTGTATTCGGCCAGCTGTTTGAGCTCTTC
TCTGGCTTCTTGAAATACTTTCCTGGGGCACACAGGCAAGTTTACAAAAACCTGCAGGAAATCAATGCTT
ACATTGGCCACAGTGTGGAGAAGCACCGTGAAACCCTGGACCCCAGCGCCCCCAAGGACCTCATCGACAC
CTACCTGCTCCACATGGAAAA
