>Addgene plasmid #70000 | pRR-S4 | addgene partial sequence | sequence record 126653 | BGH-rev 5'-TAGAAGGCACAGTCGAGG-3'
CATTTAGGTGACACTATAGAATAGGGCCCTCTAGACTCAGCGGGGCAGGAAGCGGATCTGGTATGTTGGG
GGTATTTTGCCCACACCACACTCCTGGGGTGTCAGATCGATGTCTTCTGGGGCCACGGGGCTGGCCATGG
AGAAGTTCTGGAGGATGGTGGTGAAGAAGAGGAACAATTCCGCACGGGCGATGCCTTCACCAAGACAAAT
CCGCTTCCCTAAGGAGAAGGGGATAAAAGCTTCAGTCTTTTTCAGTGCCCCATTGGCATCCAGAAAGTGG
TCAGGATTGAAGGCGTCTGGTTTTTCAAAGTAGTGTGGGTCATGGAGAGCAGTGCTCAGGATGAGAAATA
CTTCTGTGTCCTTGGGGATGATGTACCCTCGGAAGCTGGTGTGTTGGGTGACAATGTGGGGCACACCCAT
GGGGAGAAGGTCGGAAAATCTCTGAATCTCATAGATGACTGCCTCTGTGTATGGCATTTTGGCTCGGTCA
TGAAGCTCTGGAGGGCGATGTGGGCCAATCACCTGTTCAATCTCCCTGTAGACTCTCTCTGCAACATGAG
GGTATTTGAGCATGAGCAGGAAGCCGTAGCGGAGAGTGGTGCTGGTGGTCTCAGTGCCAGCAAAGAAGAG
CGAGAGCGTGTTGAGGTTGAGGTTCTGGTGGCTGAATTCACTGTGTGGGTTGGATTTCTCTTTTTCCATG
TGGAGCAGGTAGGTGTCGATGAGGTCCTTGGGGGCGCTGGGGTCCAGGGTTTCACGGTGCTTCTCCACAC
TGTGGCCAATGTAAGCATTGATTTCCTGCAGGTTTTTGTAAACTTGCCTGTGTGCCCCAGGAAAGTATTT
CAAGAAGCCAGAGAAGAGCTCAAACAGCTGGCCGAATACAGAGCTGATGAGTGAAAAAGTCTGGTAGAAC
AAGTTCAGCATCTTCAGGAACTCTTGATCTTGGTAGTGGAATCGTTTTCCAAAGACGATGGAGCAGATGA
TGTTGGCGGTAATGGACTGGAAGAGGAAGGTGGGG
